Addgene plasmid #222056: pVP226
Purpose: GreenGate AE bridge module containing filler sequence.
Depositing lab: Wayne Parrott. Depositing organization: University of Georgia. Publication: MultiGreen: A multiplexing architecture for GreenGate cloning. Pennetti VJ, LaFayette PR, Parrott WA. PLoS One. 2024 Sep 18;19(9):e0306008. doi: 10.1371/journal.pone.0306008. eCollection 2024. PubMed 39292669.
Backbone
  Vector backbone: pGGC000
  Vector type: Synthetic Biology ; GreenGate compatible cloning vector
Growth in bacteria
  Bacterial resistance: Ampicillin, 100 μg/mL
  Growth temperature: 37°C
  Growth strain: DH5alpha
  Copy number: High Copy
Gene/Insert
  Gene/Insert name: Filler
  Species: Synthetic
  Cloning method: Golden Gate
  Sequencing primers: 5′ n/a
Terms and licenses: Academic/Nonprofit Terms; Industry Terms
How to cite: pVP226 was a gift from Wayne Parrott (Addgene plasmid # 222056 ; http://n2t.net/addgene:222056 ; RRID:Addgene_222056)
