[The description below was written by a language model from this plasmid's Addgene catalogue record and pLannotate feature annotations shown in this document.]
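Description:
pVP226 is a small (about 2.7 kb) GreenGate-compatible entry module built in the pGGC000 backbone and intended for Golden Gate assembly in synthetic biology workflows. It is propagated in E. coli as a high-copy plasmid through a ColE1/pUC-type origin of replication, and it is selected with ampicillin through a β-lactamase gene driven by its native bla promoter.

The payload is a synthetic filler sequence rather than a functional gene. The record describes the plasmid as an "AE bridge" module, which suggests that the filler carries the A and E overhangs of the GreenGate system, so that one inert piece could stand in for the run of module positions between those two junctions. This reading is inferred from the module name and is not spelled out in the record. The filler is not annotated in the feature table, but it presumably lies in the short interval between the flanking SP6 and T7 phage promoters, which face inward across the cloning site. Around this region are remnants of the pUC-style cloning cassette: a CAP binding site, the lac promoter and operator, and fragments of lacI and lacZα. Partial bom and rop sequences left over from the backbone's pBR322 ancestry are also detected. None of these fragments is expected to play a role in the module's function.

The plasmid belongs to the MultiGreen toolkit, a multiplexing architecture that extends GreenGate cloning. It serves as a placeholder part that lets an assembly close correctly when no functional elements are wanted in the bridged positions. The record does not give the length or composition of the filler.
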