Features (pLannotate 1.2.2; 12 found; start..end, strand, type, name):
     96..200     +  promoter       AmpR promoter: bla
    201..1061    +  CDS            AmpR: β-lactamase; bla; confers resistance to ampicillin, carbenicillin, and related antibiotics
   1232..1820    +  rep_origin     ori: high-copy-number ColE1/pMB1/pBR322/pUC origin of replication
   2003..2095    +  CDS            lacI (fragment): lac repressor; lacI; The lac repressor binds to the lac operator to inhibit transcription in E. coli. This inhibition can be relieved by adding lactose or isopropyl-β-D-thiogalactopyranoside (IPTG).
   2108..2129    +  protein_bind   CAP binding site: CAP binding activates transcription in the presence of cAMP. E. coli catabolite activator protein
   2144..2174    +  promoter       lac promoter: promoter for the E. coli lac operon
   2182..2198    +  protein_bind   lac operator: The lac repressor binds to the lac operator to inhibit transcription in E. coli. This inhibition can be relieved by adding lactose or isopropyl-β-D-thiogalactopyranoside (IPTG). lac repressor encoded by lacI
   2212..2230    +  promoter       SP6 promoter: promoter for bacteriophage SP6 RNA polymerase
   2318..2336    -  promoter       T7 promoter: promoter for bacteriophage T7 RNA polymerase
   2338..2490    +  CDS            lacZα (fragment): LacZα fragment of β-galactosidase; lacZ fragment
   2496..2595    -  misc_feature   bom (fragment): basis of mobility region from pBR322
   2697..1       -  CDS            rop (fragment) (across the origin): Rop protein, which maintains plasmids at low copy number; rop
>Addgene plasmid #222056 | pVP226 | addgene full sequence | sequence record 437926 | Addgene NGS Result
GACGAAAGGGCCTCGTGATACGCCTATTTTTATAGGTTAATGTCATGATAATAATGGTTTCTTAGACGTC
AGGTGGCACTTTTCGGGGAAATGTGCGCGGAACCCCTATTTGTTTATTTTTCTAAATACATTCAAATATG
TATCCGCTCATGAGACAATAACCCTGATAAATGCTTCAATAATATTGAAAAAGGAAGAGTATGAGTATTC
AACATTTCCGTGTCGCCCTTATTCCCTTTTTTGCGGCATTTTGCCTTCCTGTTTTTGCTCACCCAGAAAC
GCTGGTGAAAGTAAAAGATGCTGAAGATCAGTTGGGTGCACGAGTGGGTTACATCGAACTGGATCTCAAC
AGCGGTAAGATCCTTGAGAGTTTTCGCCCCGAAGAACGTTTTCCAATGATGAGCACTTTTAAAGTTCTGC
TATGTGGCGCGGTATTATCCCGTATTGACGCCGGGCAAGAGCAACTCGGTCGCCGCATACACTATTCTCA
GAATGACTTGGTTGAGTACTCACCAGTCACAGAAAAGCATCTTACGGATGGCATGACAGTAAGAGAATTA
TGCAGTGCTGCCATAACCATGAGTGATAACACTGCGGCCAACTTACTTCTGACAACGATCGGAGGACCGA
AGGAGCTAACCGCTTTTTTGCACAACATGGGGGATCATGTAACTCGCCTTGATCGTTGGGAACCGGAGCT
GAATGAAGCCATACCAAACGACGAGCGTGACACCACGATGCCTGTAGCAATGGCAACAACGTTGCGCAAA
CTATTAACTGGCGAACTACTTACTCTAGCTTCCCGGCAACAATTAATAGACTGGATGGAGGCGGATAAAG
TTGCAGGACCACTTCTGCGCTCGGCCCTTCCGGCTGGCTGGTTTATTGCTGATAAATCTGGAGCCGGTGA
GCGTGGCTCTCGAGGTATCATTGCAGCACTGGGGCCAGATGGTAAGCCCTCCCGTATCGTAGTTATCTAC
ACGACGGGGAGTCAGGCAACTATGGATGAACGAAATAGACAGATCGCTGAGATAGGTGCCTCACTGATTA
AGCATTGGTAACTGTCAGACCAAGTTTACTCATATATACTTTAGATTGATTTAAAACTTCATTTTTAATT
TAAAAGGATCTAGGTGAAGATCCTTTTTGATAATCTCATGACCAAAATCCCTTAACGTGAGTTTTCGTTC
CACTGAGCGTCAGACCCCGTAGAAAAGATCAAAGGATCTTCTTGAGATCCTTTTTTTCTGCGCGTAATCT
GCTGCTTGCAAACAAAAAAACCACCGCTACCAGCGGTGGTTTGTTTGCCGGATCAAGAGCTACCAACTCT
TTTTCCGAAGGTAACTGGCTTCAGCAGAGCGCAGATACCAAATACTGTTCTTCTAGTGTAGCCGTAGTTA
GGCCACCACTTCAAGAACTCTGTAGCACCGCCTACATACCTCGCTCTGCTAATCCTGTTACCAGTGGCTG
CTGCCAGTGGCGATAAGTCGTGTCTTACCGGGTTGGACTCAAGACGATAGTTACCGGATAAGGCGCAGCG
GTCGGGCTGAACGGGGGGTTCGTGCACACAGCCCAGCTTGGAGCGAACGACCTACACCGAACTGAGATAC
CTACAGCGTGAGCTATGAGAAAGCGCCACGCTTCCCGAAGGGAGAAAGGCGGACAGGTATCCGGTAAGCG
GCAGGGTCGGAACAGGAGAGCGCACGAGGGAGCTTCCAGGGGGAAACGCCTGGTATCTTTATAGTCCTGT
CGGGTTTCGCCACCTCTGACTTGAGCGTCGATTTTTGTGATGCTCGTCAGGGGGGCGGAGCCTATGGAAA
AACGCCAGCAACGCGGCCTTTTTACGGTTCCTGGCCTTTTGCTGGCCTTTTGCTCACATGTTCTTTCCTG
CGTTATCCCCTGATTCTGTGGATAACCGTATTACCGCCTTTGAGTGAGCTGATACCGCTCGCCGCAGCCG
AACGACCGAGCGCAGCGAGTCAGTGAGCGAGGAAGCGGAAGAGCGCCCAATACGCAAACCGCCTCTCCCC
GCGCGTTGGCCGATTCATTAATGCAGCTGGCACGACAGGTTTCCCGACTGGAAAGCGGGCAGTGAGCGCA
ACGCAATTAATGTGAGTTAGCTCACTCATTAGGCACCCCAGGCTTTACACTTTATGCTTCCGGCTCGTAT
GTTGTGTGGAATTGTGAGCGGATAACAATTTCACACGAGCTATTTAGGTGACACTATAGAAGTGAAGCTT
GGTCTCAACCTCCTTCATCCTTATCGAAGCTTGCTGCCAATGATTAGGATTATTGCCTGCTGAGACCGAA
TTCTCGCCCTATAGTGAGTCGTATTACCTGGCCGTCGTTTTACAACGTCGTGACTGGGAAAACCCTGGCG
TTACCCAACTTAATCGCCTTGCAGCACATCCCCCTTTCGCCAGCTGGCGTAATAGCGAAGAGGCCCGCAC
CGATCGCCCTTCCCAACAGTTGCGCAGCCTGAATGGCGAATGGCGCCTGATGCGGTATTTTCTCCTTACG
CATCTGTGCGGTATTTCACACCGCATATGGTGCACTCTCAGTACAATCTGCTCTGATGCCGCATAGTTAA
GCCAGCCCCGACACCCGCCAACACCCGCTGACGCGCCCTGACGGGCTTGTCTGCTCCCGGCATCCGCTTA
CAGACAAGCTGTGACCGTCTCCGGGAGCTGCATGTGTCAGAGGTTTTCACCGTCATCACCGAAACGCGCG
A
